Addgene plasmid #53699: pMiR-HPV16-E1(partial)
Purpose: Luciferase reporter assay for microRNA binding on HPV16 E1
Depositing lab: Edward Chan. Depositing organization: University of Florida. Publication: miR-375 activates p21 and suppresses telomerase activity by coordinately regulating HPV E6/E7, E6AP, CIP2A, and 14-3-3zeta. Jung HM, Phillips BL, Chan EK. Mol Cancer. 2014 Apr 8;13(1):80. doi: 10.1186/1476-4598-13-80. PubMed 24708873.
Backbone
  Vector backbone: pMiR-Target
  Backbone manufacturer: Origene
  Backbone size w/o insert (bp): 7900
  Total vector size (bp): 8767
  Vector type: Luciferase
Growth in bacteria
  Bacterial resistance: Kanamycin, 50 μg/mL
  Growth temperature: 37°C
  Growth strain: DH5alpha
  Copy number: Unknown
Gene/Insert
  Gene/Insert name: HPV16-E1(partial)
  Species: Human papillomavirus
  Insert size (bp): 867
  GenBank ID: K02718
  Cloning method: Restriction Enzyme; 5′ cloning site EcoR1 (not destroyed); 3′ cloning site Not1 (not destroyed)
  Sequencing primers: 5′ AGAAGCTGCGCGGTGGTGTTGTG; 3′ CTGGAGGATCATCCAGCCGGCGT
Terms and licenses: Academic/Nonprofit Terms; Industry Terms: Not Available to Industry
How to cite: pMiR-HPV16-E1(partial) was a gift from Edward Chan (Addgene plasmid # 53699 ; http://n2t.net/addgene:53699 ; RRID:Addgene_53699)
