[The description below was written by a language model from this plasmid's Addgene catalogue record.]
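Description:
pMiR-HPV16-E1(partial) is a luciferase reporter plasmid built on the commercial pMiR-Target backbone, designed to test whether microRNAs bind to sequence from the E1 gene of human papillomavirus type 16. The backbone is recorded as about 7.9 kb and the complete plasmid as about 8.8 kb. It is propagated in standard E. coli cloning strains under kanamycin selection. The copy number is listed as unknown, and no feature table is provided, so the origin of replication, the promoter driving luciferase and any additional mammalian markers or reporters carried by the backbone are not stated in the record.

The insert is an 867 bp partial fragment of HPV16 E1, cloned directionally by restriction digestion between EcoRI and NotI sites, both of which remain intact and can be used to excise or replace the fragment. In microRNA target reporters of this type, the candidate sequence is generally placed downstream of the luciferase coding region so that it becomes part of the reporter transcript. If a co-expressed or endogenous microRNA recognises a site within the fragment, the transcript is destabilised or translationally repressed and luciferase output falls relative to controls. The exact position of the insert relative to luciferase is not given in the record, however.

The stated use is a luciferase assay for microRNA binding on HPV16 E1. The associated work concerns miR-375 and its coordinated regulation of HPV transcripts and host factors, suggesting that this construct served to examine miR-375 targeting of the viral E1 region in transfected mammalian cells.
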