>Addgene plasmid #53699 | pMiR-HPV16-E1(partial) | depositor partial sequence | sequence record 83968 | pMiR-HPV16-E1(partial) sequence 1129 bps
TTATGGCGGGTGCTAAGGATGACGGCAGTTGGACGCCCGCAAGATCCGCGAGATTCTCATTAAGGCCAAG
AAGGGCGGAAAGATCGCCGTGTAACAATTGGCAGAGCTCAGAATTCAATGGGCCTACGATAATGACATAG
TAGACGATAGTGAAATTGCATATAAATATGCACAATTGGCAGACACTAATAGTAATGCAAGTGCCTTTCT
AAAAAGTAATTCACAGGCAAAAATTGTAAAGGATTGTGCAACAATGTGTAGACATTATAAACGAGCAGAA
AAAAAACAAATGAGTATGAGTCAATGGATAAAATATAGATGTGATAGGGTAGATGATGGAGGTGATTGGA
AGCAAATTGTTATGTTTTTAAGGTATCAAGGTGTAGAGTTTATGTCATTTTTAACTGCATTAAAAAGATT
TTTGCAAGGCATACCTAAAAAAAATTGCATATTACTATATGGTGCAGCTAACACAGGTAAATCATTATTT
GGTATGAGTTTAATGAAATTTCTGCAAGGGTCTGTAATATGTTTTGTAAATTCTAAAAGCCATTTTTGGT
TACAACCATTAGCAGATGCCAAAATAGGTATGTTAGATGATGCTACAGTGCCCTGTTGGAACTACATAGA
TGACAATTTAAGAAATGCATTGGATGGAAATTTAGTTTCTATGGATGTAAAGCATAGACCATTGGTACAA
CTAAAATGCCCTCCATTATTAATTACATCTAACATTAATGCTGGTACAGATTCTAGGTGGCCTTATTTAC
ATAATAGATTGGTGGTGTTTACATTTCCTAATGAGTTTCCATTTGACGAAAACGGAAATCCAGTGTATGA
GCTTAATGATAAGAACTGGAAATCCTTTTTCTCAAGGACGTGGTCCAGATTAAGTTTGCACGAGACGAGG
ACAGAAAACGATGGAGACTCTTTGCCAACGTTTAAATGTGTGTCAGACAAAAATACTAACACATTATGAG
CGCGCGCATCTAGATTCGAGATATGACGACAGCGACGCCCACCTGCATCACGAGATTCGATCCACCGCCG
CTTCTATGAAGGTGGNCTCGATCGTTCGGAACGCCGCTGGATGATCTCAGCGGGNNTCCAATGCGGNNTC
TCTGGCTAC
