>Addgene plasmid #53699 | pMiR-HPV16-E1(partial) | depositor partial sequence | sequence record 83969 | pMiR-HPV16-E1(partial) sequence 1127 bps
CATGCGCGATTCCGAGCCACCTTTCTAGAGGCGGCGGTGGAATCGAAATCTCGTGATGGCAGGTTGGGCG
TCGCTTGGTCGGTCATTTTCTTCGAATCTAGATGCCGCGGCCGCTCATAATGTGTTAGTATTTTGTCCTG
ACACACATTTAAACGTTGGCAAAGAGTCTCCATCGTTTTCCTTGTCCTCGTCCTCGTGCAAACTTAATCT
GGACCACGTCCTTGAGAAAAAGGATTTCCAGTTCTTATCATTAAGCTCATACACTGGATTTCCGTTTTCG
TCAAATGGAAACTCATTAGGAAATGTAAACACCACCAATCTATTATGTAAATAAGGCCACCTAGAATCTG
TACCAGCATTAATGTTAGATGTAATTAATAATGGAGGGCATTTTAGTTGTACCAATGGTCTATGCTTTAC
ATCCATAGAAACTAAATTTCCATCCAATGCATTTCTTAAATTGTCATCTATGTAGTTCCAACAGGGCACT
GTAGCATCATCTAACATACCTATTTTGGCATCTGCTAATGGTTGTAACCAAAAATGGCTTTTAGAATTTA
CAAAACATATTACAGACCCTTGCAGAAATTTCATTAAACTCATACCAAATAATGATTTACCTGTGTTAGC
TGCACCATATAGTAATATGCAATTTTTTTTAGGTATGCCTTGCAAAAATCTTTTTAATGCAGTTAAAAAT
GACATAAACTCTACACCTTGATACCTTAAAAACATAACAATTTGCTTCCAATCACCTCCATCATCTACCC
TATCACATCTATATTTTATCCATTGACTCATACTCATTTGTTTTTTTTTCTGCTCGTTTATAATGTCTAC
ACATTGTTGCACAATCCTTTACAATTTTTGCCTGTGAATTACTTTTTAGAAAGGCACTTGCATTACTATT
AGTGTCTGCCAAATTGTGCATATTTATATGCAATTTCACTATCGTCTACTATGTCATTATCGTAGCCCAT
TGATTCTGAGCTCTTGCCATNGTTACACGCCGATCTTTCCGCCCTTCTGNCTATGAGATCTCGCGATTCT
GCGGCGTCCACTGGCCGTCAGTCCTTAGGCCNCGTCACGANCAAACNCCGCAGCGTCTNNNCGNTTGTTA
NCCTGNN
