>Addgene plasmid #53699 | pMiR-HPV16-E1(partial) | addgene partial sequence | sequence record 90564 | TK-pA-R 5'-ttgtctccttccgtgtttca-3'
GGTGGGCGAAGAACTCCAGCATGAGATCCCCGCGCTGGAGGATCATCCAGCCGGCGTCCCGGAAAACGAT
TCCGAAGCCCAACCTTTCATAGAAGGCGGCGGTGGAATCGAAATCTCGTGATGGCAGGTTGGGCGTCGCT
TGGTCGGTCATTTTCTTCGAATCTAGATGCCGCGGCCGCTCATAATGTGTTAGTATTTTGTCCTGACACA
CATTTAAACGTTGGCAAAGAGTCTCCATCGTTTTCCTTGTCCTCGTCCTCGTGCAAACTTAATCTGGACC
ACGTCCTTGAGAAAAAGGATTTCCAGTTCTTATCATTAAGCTCATACACTGGATTTCCGTTTTCGTCAAA
TGGAAACTCATTAGGAAATGTAAACACCACCAATCTATTATGTAAATAAGGCCACCTAGAATCTGTACCA
GCATTAATGTTAGATGTAATTAATAATGGAGGGCATTTTAGTTGTACCAATGGTCTATGCTTTACATCCA
TAGAAACTAAATTTCCATCCAATGCATTTCTTAAATTGTCATCTATGTAGTTCCAACAGGGCACTGTAGC
ATCATCTAACATACCTATTTTGGCATCTGCTAATGGTTGTAACCAAAAATGGCTTTTAGAATTTACAAAA
CATATTACAGACCCTTGCAGAAATTTCATTAAACTCATACCAAATAATGATTTACCTGTGTTAGCTGCAC
CATATAGTAATATGCAATTTTTTTTAGGTATGCCTTGCAAAAATCTTTTTAATGCAGTTAAAAATGACAT
AAACTCTACACCTTGATACCTTAAAAACATAACAATTTGCTTCCAATCACCTCCATCATCTACCCTATCA
CATCTATATTTTATCCATTGACTCATACTCATTTGTTTTTTT
