>Addgene plasmid #53699 | pMiR-HPV16-E1(partial) | addgene partial sequence | sequence record 90566 | CMV-F 5'-CGCAAATGGGCGGTAGGCGTG-3'
CTATATAAGCAGAGCTCGTTTAGTGAACCGTCAGAATTTTGTAATACGACTCACTATAGGGCGGCCGGGA
ATCGTCGACTGGATCCAGTACCGAGGAGATCTGCGCCGCGTTCGCCATGAGCGAGCTGATCAAGGAGAAC
ATGCACATGAAGCTGTACATGGAGGGCACCGTGAACAACCACCACTTCAAGTGCACATCCGAGGGCGAAG
GCAAGCCCTACGAGGGCACCCAGACCATGAAGATCAAGGTGGTCGAGGGCGGCCCTCTCCCCTTCGCCTT
CGACATCCTGGCTACCAGCTTCATGTACGGCAGCAAAGCCTTCATCAACCACACCCAGGGCATCCCCGAC
TTCTTTAAGCAGTCCTTCCCTGAGGGCTTCACATGGGAGAGAATCACCACATACGAAGACGGGGGCGTGC
TGACCGCTACCCAGGACACCAGCTTCCAGAACGGCTGCATCATCTACAACGTCAAGATCAACGGGGTGAA
CTTCCCATCCAACGGCCCTGTGATGCAGAAGAAAACACGCGGCTGGGAGGCCAACACCGAGATGCTGTAC
CCCGCTGACGGCGGCCTGAGAGGCCACAGCCAGATGGCCCTGAAGCTCGTGGGCGGGGGCTACCTGCACT
GCTCCTTCAAGACCACATACAGATCCAAGAAACCCGCTAAGAACCTCAAGATGCCCGGCTTCCACTTCGT
GGACCACAGACTGGAAAGAATCAAGGAGGCCGACAAAGAGACCTACGTCGAGCAGCACGAGATGGCTGTG
GCCAAGTACTGCGACCTCCCTAGCAAACTGGGGCACAGATCGCGTCCCTCGAGCAGAAACTCATCTCAGA
AGAGGATCTGGCAGCAAATGATATCCTGGATTACAAGGATGACGACGATAAGGTTTAAACGGCCGGCCGC
GGTCATAGCTGTTTCCTGAACAGATCCCGGGTGGCATCCCTGTGACCCCTCCCCAGTGCCTCTCCTGGCC
CTGGAAGTTGCCACTCCAGTG
