>Addgene plasmid #53699 | pMiR-HPV16-E1(partial) | addgene partial sequence | sequence record 90568 | Fluc-F1 5'-AGAAGCTGCGCGGTGGTGTTGTG-3'
GCCTAAAGGACTGACCGGCAAGTTGGACGCCCGCAAGATCCGCGAGATTCTCATTAAGGCCAAGAAGGGC
GGAAAGATCGCCGTGTAACAATTGGCAGAGCTCAGAATTCAATGGGCCTACGATAATGACATAGTAGACG
ATAGTGAAATTGCATATAAATATGCACAATTGGCAGACACTAATAGTAATGCAAGTGCCTTTCTAAAAAG
TAATTCACAGGCAAAAATTGTAAAGGATTGTGCAACAATGTGTAGACATTATAAACGAGCAGAAAAAAAA
CAAATGAGTATGAGTCAATGGATAAAATATAGATGTGATAGGGTAGATGATGGAGGTGATTGGAAGCAAA
TTGTTATGTTTTTAAGGTATCAAGGTGTAGAGTTTATGTCATTTTTAACTGCATTAAAAAGATTTTTGCA
AGGCATACCTAAAAAAAATTGCATATTACTATATGGTGCAGCTAACACAGGTAAATCATTATTTGGTATG
AGTTTAATGAAATTTCTGCAAGGGTCTGTAATATGTTTTGTAAATTCTAAAAGCCATTTTTGGTTACAAC
CATTAGCAGATGCCAAAATAGGTATGTTAGATGATGCTACAGTGCCCTGTTGGAACTACATAGATGACAA
TTTAAGAAATGCATTGGATGGAAATTTAGTTTCTATGGATGTAAAGCATAGACCATTGGTACAACTAAAA
TGCCCTCCATTATTAATTACATCTAACATTAATGCTGGTACAGATTCTAGGTGGCCTTATTTACATAATA
GATTGGTGGTGTTTACATTTCCTAATGAGTTTCCATTTGACGAAAACGGAAATCCAGTGTATGAGCTTAA
TGATAAGAACTGGAAATCCTTTTTCTCAAGGACGTGGTCCAGATTAAGTTTGCACGAGGACGAGGACAAG
GAAAACGATGGAGACTCTTTGCCAACGTTTAAATGTGTGTCAGGACAAAATACTAACACATTATGAGCGG
CCGCGGCATCTAGATTCGAAGAAAATGACCGACCAAGCGACGCCCAACCTGCCATCACGAGATT
